>Addgene plasmid #123420 | TRBV5-8 | addgene full sequence | sequence record 244236 | Addgene NGS Result
ATGCGGTGTGAAATACCGCACAGATGCGTAAGGAGAAAATACCGCATCAGGCGCCATTCGCCATTCAGGC
TGCGCAACTGTTGGGAAGGGCGATCGGTGCGGGCCTCTTCGCTATTACGCCAGCTGGCGAAAGGGGGATG
TGCTGCAAGGCGATTAAGTTGGGTAACGCCAGGGTTTTCCCAGTCACGACGTTGTAAAACGACGGCCAGA
GAATTCGAGCTCGGTACCTCGCGAATACATCTAGATGGGGATCCACCGGTCGCCACCATGGGACCCAGGC
TCCTCTTCTGGGCACTGCTTTGTCTCCTCGGAACAGGCCCAGTGGAGGCTGGAGTCACACAAAGTCCCAC
ACACCTGATCAAAACGAGAGGACAGCAAGCGACTCTGAGATGCTCTCCTATCTCTGGGCACACCAGTGTG
TACTGGTACCAACAGGCCCTGGGTCTGGGCCTCCAGTTCCTCCTTTGGTATGACGAGGGTGAAGAGAGAA
ACAGAGGAAACTTCCCTCCTAGATTTTCAGGTCGCCAGTTCCCTAATTATAGCTCTGAGCTGAATGTGAA
CGCCTTGGAGCTGGAGGACTCGGCCCTGTATGAGACCTAAGGTGGTGGTGGTTCTGGTTCTGGTTCTGGT
GGTGGTTCTGGTGGTGGTCTCTGAACCCTGACCCTGCCGTGTACCAGCTGAGAGACTCTAAATCCAGTGA
CAAGTCTGTCTGCCTATTCACCGATTTTGATTCTCAAACAAATGTGTCACAAAGTAAGGATTCTGATGTG
TATATCACAGACAAAACTGTGCTAGACATGAGGTCTATGGACTTCAAGAGCAACAGTGCTGTGGCCTGGA
GCAACAAATCTGACTTTGCATGTGCAAACGCCTTCAACAACAGCATTATTCCAGAAGACACCTTCTTCCC
CAGCCCAGAAAGTTCCTGTGATGTCAAGCTGGTCGAGAAAAGCTTTGAAACAGATACGAACCTAAACTTT
CAAAACCTGTCAGTGATTGGGTTCCGAATCCTCCTCCTGAAAGTGGCCGGGTTTAATCTGCTCATGACGC
TGCGGCTGTGGTCCAGCTAAAGCGGCCGCGTCGACAATCAAATCGGATCCCGGGCCCGTCGACTGCAGAG
GCCTGCATGCAAGCTTGGTGTAATCATGGTCATAGCTGTTTCCTGTGTGAAATTGTTATCCGCTCACAAT
TCCACACAACATACGAGCCGGAAGCATAAAGTGTAAAGCCTGGGGTGCCTAATGAGTGAGCTAACTCACA
TTAATTGCGTTGCGCTCACTGCCCGCTTTCCAGTCGGGAAACCTGTCGTGCCAGCTGCATTAATGAATCG
GCCAACGCGCGGGGAGAGGCGGTTTGCGTATTGGGCGCTCTTCCGCTTCCTCGCTCACTGACTCGCTGCG
CTCGGTCGTTCGGCTGCGGCGAGCGGTATCAGCTCACTCAAAGGCGGTAATACGGTTATCCACAGAATCA
GGGGATAACGCAGGAAAGAACATGTGAGCAAAAGGCCAGCAAAAGGCCAGGAACCGTAAAAAGGCCGCGT
TGCTGGCGTTTTTCCATAGGCTCCGCCCCCCTGACGAGCATCACAAAAATCGACGCTCAAGTCAGAGGTG
GCGAAACCCGACAGGACTATAAAGATACCAGGCGTTTCCCCCTGGAAGCTCCCTCGTGCGCTCTCCTGTT
CCGACCCTGCCGCTTACCGGATACCTGTCCGCCTTTCTCCCTTCGGGAAGCGTGGCGCTTTCTCATAGCT
CACGCTGTAGGTATCTCAGTTCGGTGTAGGTCGTTCGCTCCAAGCTGGGCTGTGTGCACGAACCCCCCGT
TCAGCCCGACCGCTGCGCCTTATCCGGTAACTATCGTCTTGAGTCCAACCCGGTAAGACACGACTTATCG
CCACTGGCAGCAGCCACTGGTAACAGGATTAGCAGAGCGAGGTATGTAGGCGGTGCTACAGAGTTCTTGA
AGTGGTGGCCTAACTACGGCTACACTAGAAGAACAGTATTTGGTATCTGCGCTCTGCTGAAGCCAGTTAC
CTTCGGAAAAAGAGTTGGTAGCTCTTGATCCGGCAAACAAACCACCGCTGGTAGCGGTGGTTTTTTTGTT
TGCAAGCAGCAGATTACGCGCAGAAAAAAAGGATCTCAAGAAGATCCTTTGATCTTTTCTACGGGGTCTG
ACGCTCAGTGGAACGAAAACTCACGTTAAGGGATTTTGGTCATGAGATTATCAAAAAGGATCTTCACCTA
GATCCTTTTAAATTAAAAATGAAGTTTTAAATCAAGCCCAATCTGAATAATGTTACAACCAATTAACCAA
TTCTGATTAGAAAAACTCATCGAGCATCAAATGAAACTGCAATTTATTCATATCAGGATTATCAATACCA
TATTTTTGAAAAAGCCGTTTCTGTAATGAAGGAGAAAACTCACCGAGGCAGTTCCATAGGATGGCAAGAT
CCTGGTATCGGTCTGCGATTCCGACTCGTCCAACATCAATACAACCTATTAATTTCCCCTCGTCAAAAAT
AAGGTTATCAAGTGAGAAATCACCATGAGTGACGACTGAATCCGGTGAGAATGGCAAAAGTTTATGCATT
TCTTTCCAGACTTGTTCAACAGGCCAGCCATTACGCTCGTCATCAAAATCACTCGCATCAACCAAACCGT
TATTCATTCGTGATTGCGCCTGAGCGAGACGAAATACGCGATCGCTGTTAAAAGGACAATTACAAACAGG
AATCGAATGCAACCGGCGCAGGAACACTGCCAGCGCATCAACAATATTTTCACCTGAATCAGGATATTCT
TCTAATACCTGGAATGCTGTTTTTCCGGGGATCGCAGTGGTGAGTAACCATGCATCATCAGGAGTACGGA
TAAAATGCTTGATGGTCGGAAGAGGCATAAATTCCGTCAGCCAGTTTAGTCTGACCATCTCATCTGTAAC
ATCATTGGCAACGCTACCTTTGCCATGTTTCAGAAACAACTCTGGCGCATCGGGCTTCCCATACAAGCGA
TAGATTGTCGCACCTGATTGCCCGACATTATCGCGAGCCCATTTATACCCATATAAATCAGCATCCATGT
TGGAATTTAATCGCGGCCTCGACGTTTCCCGTTGAATATGGCTCATAACACCCCTTGTATTACTGTTTAT
GTAAGCAGACAGTTTTATTGTTCATGATGATATATTTTTATCTTGTGCAATGTAACATCAGAGATTTTGA
GACACGGGCCAGAGCTGCATCGCGCGTTTCGGTGATGACGGTGAAAACCTCTGACACATGCAGCTCCCGG
AGACGGTCACAGCTTGTCTGTAAGCGGATGCCGGGAGCAGACAAGCCCGTCAGGGCGCGTCAGCGGGTGT
TGGCGGGTGTCGGGGCTGGCTTAACTATGCGGCATCAGAGCAGATTGTACTGAGAGTGCACCAT
Features (pLannotate 1.2.2; 11 found; start..end, strand, type, name):
     57..214     -  CDS            lacZα (fragment): LacZα fragment of β-galactosidase; lacZ fragment
    268..591     +  CDS            TRBV5-8 (fragment): TVB58_HUMAN - Also known as TCRBV5S4A2T From Homo sapiens (Human).
    654..1067    +  CDS            TRAC: TRAC_HUMAN - Also known as TCRA. Experimental evidence at protein level: Swiss-Prot protein existence level 1. Constant region of T cell receptor (TR) alpha chain (PubMed:24600447). Alpha-beta T cell receptors are antigen specific receptors which are essential to the immune response and are present on the cell surface of T lymphocytes. Recognize peptide-major histocompatibility (MH) (pMH) complexes that are displayed by antigen presenting cells (APC), a prerequisite for efficient T cell adaptive immunity against pathogens (PubMed:25493333). Binding of alpha-beta TR to pMH complex initiates TR-
   1173..1189    -  protein_bind   lac operator: The lac repressor binds to the lac operator to inhibit transcription in E. coli. This inhibition can be relieved by adding lactose or isopropyl-β-D-thiogalactopyranoside (IPTG). lac repressor encoded by lacI
   1197..1227    -  promoter       lac promoter: promoter for the E. coli lac operon
   1242..1263    -  protein_bind   CAP binding site: CAP binding activates transcription in the presence of cAMP. E. coli catabolite activator protein
   1276..1368    -  CDS            lacI (fragment): lac repressor; lacI; The lac repressor binds to the lac operator to inhibit transcription in E. coli. This inhibition can be relieved by adding lactose or isopropyl-β-D-thiogalactopyranoside (IPTG).
   1551..2139    -  rep_origin     ori: high-copy-number ColE1/pMB1/pBR322/pUC origin of replication
   2317..3126    -  CDS            KanR: aminoglycoside phosphotransferase; aph(3')-Ia; confers resistance to kanamycin in bacteria or G418 (Geneticin®) in eukaryotes
   3233..3274    +  CDS            rop (fragment): Rop protein, which maintains plasmids at low copy number; rop
   3376..51      +  misc_feature   bom (fragment) (across the origin): basis of mobility region from pBR322
