[The description below was written by a language model from this plasmid's Addgene catalogue record and pLannotate feature annotations shown in this document.]
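Description:
TRBV5-8 is a small (about 3.4 kb) bacterial cloning plasmid built on the pUC57-kanamycin backbone. It serves as a part-donor module for assembling T-cell receptor (TCR) constructs rather than as an expression vector in its own right, despite being catalogued as "Bacterial Expression". It is propagated in E. coli from a high-copy ColE1/pUC-type origin and selected with kanamycin through an aph(3')-Ia aminoglycoside phosphotransferase gene. The remaining backbone annotations are pUC-lineage remnants: a lacZα fragment, the lac promoter with its operator and CAP binding site, and short fragments of lacI, rop and the pBR322 bom region. The lac promoter and lacZα both lie on the strand opposite the insert, so nothing in the record indicates that the insert is meant to be expressed in bacteria.

The payload is the wild-type human TRBV5-8 gene segment, which encodes a variable region of the TCR beta chain and is annotated as a partial coding sequence on the forward strand. A short distance downstream on the same strand, the feature table also detects a coding sequence matching the TCR alpha constant region (TRAC). The catalogue entry does not mention this element, and the record does not explain the roughly 60 nt between the two segments. No eukaryotic promoter, tag or reporter is annotated.

The depositor notes Golden Gate as the cloning method and gives the purpose as TCR construction. This suggests the plasmid is one member of a library of V-segment modules that are combined with other TCR fragments to rebuild complete receptors. Such receptors can then be tested for antigen specificity and functional avidity, for example against neoantigens. The specific type IIS sites and the assembly scheme are not stated in the record.
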