Addgene plasmid #123420: TRBV5-8
Purpose: construction of TCR
Depositing lab: Catherine Wu. Depositing organization: Dana-Farber Cancer Institute. Publication: A cloning and expression system to probe T-cell receptor specificity and assess functional avidity to neoantigens. Hu Z, Anandappa AJ, Sun J, Kim J, Leet DE, Bozym DJ, Chen C, Williams L, Shukla SA, Zhang W, Tabbaa D, Steelman S, Olive O, Livak KJ, Kishi H, Muraguchi A, Guleria I, Stevens J, Lane WJ, Burkhardt UE, Fritsch EF, Neuberg D, Ott PA, Keskin DB, Hacohen N, Wu CJ. Blood. 2018 Nov 1;132(18):1911-1921. doi: 10.1182/blood-2018-04-843763. Epub 2018 Aug 27. PubMed 30150207.
Backbone
  Vector backbone: pUC57-kanamycin
  Vector type: Bacterial Expression
Growth in bacteria
  Bacterial resistance: Kanamycin, 50 μg/mL
  Growth temperature: 37°C
  Growth strain: DH5alpha
  Copy number: High Copy
Gene/Insert
  Gene/Insert name: TRBV5-8
  Species: H. sapiens (human)
  Mutation: WT
  Entrez Gene: TRBV5-8 (a.k.a. TCRBV5S4A2T, TCRBV5S8, TRBV58)
  Cloning method: Unknown
Terms and licenses: Academic/Nonprofit Terms; Industry Terms: Not Available to Industry
Depositor comments: Cloning Method: Golden Gate.
How to cite: TRBV5-8 was a gift from Catherine Wu (Addgene plasmid # 123420 ; http://n2t.net/addgene:123420 ; RRID:Addgene_123420)
